Addgene plasmid #159554: R989-X27-636: His6-MBP-tev-G-Hs.KRAS4b(1-188) G12C
Purpose: Baculovirus protein expression of His6-MBP-tev-G-Hs.KRAS4b(1-188) G12C
Depositing lab: Dominic Esposito. Depositing organization: National Cancer Institute (NCI). Publication: Farnesylated and methylated KRAS4b: high yield production of protein suitable for biophysical studies of prenylated protein-lipid interactions. Gillette WK, Esposito D, Abreu Blanco M, Alexander P, Bindu L, Bittner C, Chertov O, Frank PH, Grose C, Jones JE, Meng Z, Perkins S, Van Q, Ghirlando R, Fivash M, Nissley DV, McCormick F, Holderfield M, Stephen AG. Sci Rep. 2015 Nov 2;5:15916. doi: 10.1038/srep15916. PubMed 26522388.
Backbone
  Vector backbone: pDest-636
  Vector type: Insect Expression
Growth in bacteria
  Bacterial resistance: Ampicillin, 100 μg/mL
  Growth temperature: 37°C
  Growth strain: DH5alpha
  Copy number: High Copy
Gene/Insert
  Gene/Insert name: His6-MBP-tev-G-Hs.KRAS4b(1-188) G12C
  Species: H. sapiens (human)
  Mutation: G12C
  Entrez Gene: KRAS (a.k.a. 'C-K-RAS, C-K-RAS, CFC2, K-RAS2A, K-RAS2B, K-RAS4A, K-RAS4B, K-Ras, K-Ras 2, KI-RAS, KRAS1, KRAS2, NS, NS3, OES, RALD, RASK2, c-Ki-ras, c-Ki-ras2)
  Tag / fusion protein: His6-MBP-tev (N terminal on insert)
  Cloning method: Gateway Cloning
Terms and licenses: Academic/Nonprofit Terms; Industry Terms: Not Available to Industry
How to cite: R989-X27-636: His6-MBP-tev-G-Hs.KRAS4b(1-188) G12C was a gift from Dominic Esposito (Addgene plasmid # 159554 ; http://n2t.net/addgene:159554 ; RRID:Addgene_159554)
