[The description below was written by a language model from this plasmid's Addgene catalogue record and pLannotate feature annotations shown in this document.]
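Description:
R989-X27-636 is a 6.6 kb baculovirus transfer (donor) plasmid for insect-cell expression of human KRAS4b carrying the oncogenic G12C substitution. It was built by Gateway recombination into the pDest-636 backbone. It is propagated in E. coli as a high-copy plasmid using a ColE1/pUC-type origin and ampicillin resistance (AmpR, β-lactamase), and it also carries an f1 phage origin. The expression cassette, together with a gentamicin resistance gene (GmR, driven by the Pc integron promoter), lies between the Tn7L and Tn7R ends of a mini-Tn7 element. This is the layout used for site-specific transposition into a baculovirus shuttle genome (bacmid) in E. coli, with gentamicin marking the transposed segment. A p10 promoter is also annotated near the gentamicin marker, but no coding sequence is recorded downstream of it.

The payload is driven by the very late polyhedrin promoter of Autographa californica nucleopolyhedrovirus and terminated by an SV40 polyadenylation signal. The open reading frame encodes, in order, a His6 tag, a signal-sequence-free (cytosolic) E. coli maltose-binding protein, the attB1 Gateway scar, a TEV protease cleavage site and KRAS4b residues 1–188, followed by attB2. The His6 tag allows affinity purification and MBP is a fusion partner commonly used to aid solubility. As the construct name indicates, TEV cleavage removes both and leaves a single extra glycine at the N-terminus of KRAS.

The associated publication describes high-yield production of farnesylated and methylated KRAS4b for biophysical studies of prenylated protein–lipid interactions. This fits the choice of an insect-cell host and of a KRAS4b sequence extending through residue 188, which keeps the C-terminal region where prenylation occurs.
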