Features (pLannotate 1.2.2; 21 found; start..end, strand, type, name):
      1..92      +  promoter       polyhedrin promoter: polh from Autographa californica; promoter for the baculovirus polyhedrin gene
    146..163     +  CDS            7xHis (fragment): 6xHis affinity tag
    167..1264    +  CDS            MBP: maltose binding protein from E. coli; malE (mutated); This version of the gene does not encode a signal sequence, so MBP will remain in the cytosol.
   1284..1301    +  protein_bind   attB1 (fragment): mutant version of attB; core recombination site for the Gateway® BP reaction BP Clonase™
   1307..1323    +  CDS            TEV site (fragment): tobacco etch virus (TEV) protease recognition and cleavage site
   1328..1894    +  CDS            K-Ras: human small GTPase proto-oncoprotein
   1899..1916    -  protein_bind   attB2 (fragment): mutant version of attB; core recombination site for the Gateway® BP reaction BP Clonase™
   1956..2039    +  CDS            large T antigen (fragment): large T antigen from SV40 (simian virus 40)
   2062..2196    +  polyA_signal   SV40 poly(A) signal: SV40 polyadenylation signal
   2225..2390    -  mobile_element Tn7L: mini-Tn7 element (left end of the Tn7 transposon) Tn7
   2553..2569    +  CDS            lacZα (fragment): LacZα fragment of β-galactosidase; lacZ fragment
   2574..3028    +  rep_origin     f1 ori (sequence partly withheld): f1 bacteriophage origin of replication; arrow indicates direction of (+) strand synthesis
   3054..3158    +  promoter       AmpR promoter: bla
   3159..4019    +  CDS            AmpR: β-lactamase; bla; confers resistance to ampicillin, carbenicillin, and related antibiotics
   4190..4778    +  rep_origin     ori: high-copy-number ColE1/pMB1/pBR322/pUC origin of replication
   4964..5015    -  misc_feature   bom (fragment): basis of mobility region from pBR322
   5083..5307    -  mobile_element Tn7R: mini-Tn7 element (right end of the Tn7 transposon) Tn7
   5374..5907    -  CDS            GmR: gentamycin acetyltransferase; aacC1; confers resistance to gentamycin
   6077..6105    -  promoter       Pc promoter: intI1 (promoter lies within the coding sequence); class 1 integron promoter
   6083..6475    -  CDS            YPR2_ECOLX: Protein predicted: Swiss-Prot protein existence level 4. From Escherichia coli.
   6468..6577    -  promoter       p10 promoter: baculovirus promoter for expression in insect cells
>Addgene plasmid #159554 | R989-X27-636: His6-MBP-tev-G-Hs.KRAS4b(1-188) G12C | addgene full sequence | sequence record 313274 | Addgene NGS Result
ATCATGGAGATAATTAAAATGATAACCATCTCGCAAATAAATAAGTATTTTACTGTTTTCGTAACAGTTT
TGTAATAAAAAAACCTATAAATATTCCGGATTATTCATACCGTCCCACCATCGGGCGCGGATCACCATGG
GATCCCATCACCATCACCATCACGGCAAAATCGAAGAAGGTAAACTGGTAATCTGGATTAACGGCGATAA
AGGCTATAACGGTCTCGCTGAAGTCGGTAAGAAATTCGAGAAAGATACCGGAATTAAAGTCACCGTTGAG
CATCCGGATAAACTGGAAGAGAAATTCCCACAGGTTGCGGCAACTGGCGATGGCCCTGACATTATCTTCT
GGGCACACGACCGCTTTGGTGGCTACGCTCAATCTGGCCTGTTGGCTGAAATCACCCCGGACAAAGCGTT
CCAGGACAAGCTGTATCCGTTTACCTGGGATGCCGTACGTTACAACGGCAAGCTGATTGCTTACCCGATC
GCTGTTGAAGCGTTATCGCTGATTTATAACAAAGATCTGCTGCCGAACCCGCCAAAAACCTGGGAAGAGA
TCCCGGCGCTGGATAAAGAACTGAAAGCGAAAGGTAAGAGCGCGCTGATGTTCAACCTGCAAGAACCGTA
CTTCACCTGGCCGCTGATTGCTGCTGACGGGGGTTATGCGTTCAAGTATGAAAACGGCAAGTACGACATT
AAAGACGTGGGCGTGGATAACGCTGGCGCGAAAGCGGGTCTGACCTTCCTGGTTGACCTGATTAAAAACA
AACACATGAATGCAGACACCGATTACTCCATCGCAGAAGCTGCCTTTAATAAAGGCGAAACAGCGATGAC
CATCAACGGCCCGTGGGCATGGTCCAACATCGACACCAGCAAAGTGAATTATGGTGTAACGGTACTGCCG
ACCTTCAAGGGTCAACCATCCAAACCGTTCGTTGGCGTGCTGAGCGCAGGTATTAACGCTGCCAGTCCGA
ACAAAGAGCTGGCAAAAGAGTTCCTCGAAAACTATCTGCTGACTGATGAAGGTCTGGAAGCGGTTAATAA
AGACAAACCGCTGGGTGCCGTAGCGCTGAAGTCTTACGAGGAAGAGTTGGCGAAAGATCCACGTATTGCC
GCCACCATGGAAAACGCCCAGAAAGGTGAAATCATGCCGAACATCCCGCAGATGTCCGCTTTCTGGTATG
CCGTGCGTACTGCGGTGATCAACGCCGCCAGCGGTCGTCAGACTGTCGATGAAGCCCTGAAAGACGCGCA
GACTAATTCGGGATCCTCGATCACAAGTTTGTACAAAAAAGTTGGCGAAAACCTGTACTTCCAAGGCATG
ACTGAATATAAACTTGTGGTAGTTGGAGCTTGTGGCGTAGGCAAGAGTGCCTTGACGATACAGCTAATTC
AGAATCATTTTGTGGACGAATATGATCCAACAATAGAGGATTCCTACAGGAAGCAAGTAGTAATTGATGG
AGAAACCTGTCTCTTGGATATTCTCGACACAGCAGGTCAAGAGGAGTACAGTGCAATGAGGGACCAGTAC
ATGAGGACTGGGGAGGGCTTTCTTTGTGTATTTGCCATAAATAATACTAAATCATTTGAAGATATTCACC
ATTATAGAGAACAAATTAAAAGAGTTAAGGACTCTGAAGATGTACCTATGGTCCTAGTAGGAAATAAATG
TGATTTGCCTTCTAGAACAGTAGACACAAAACAGGCTCAGGACTTAGCAAGAAGTTATGGAATTCCTTTT
ATTGAAACATCAGCAAAGACAAGACAGGGTGTTGATGATGCCTTCTATACATTAGTTCGAGAAATTCGAA
AACATAAAGAAAAGATGAGCAAAGATGGTAAAAAGAAGAAAAAGAAGTCAAAGACAAAGTGTGTAATTAT
GTAATCAACTTTCTTGTACAAAGTGGTGATCGAGCTAGCTAGAAGCTTGTCGAGAAGTACTAGAGGATCA
TAATCAGCCATACCACATTTGTAGAGGTTTTACTTGCTTTAAAAAACCTCCCACACCTCCCCCTGAACCT
GAAACATAAAATGAATGCAATTGTTGTTGTTAACTTGTTTATTGCAGCTTATAATGGTTACAAATAAAGC
AATAGCATCACAAATTTCACAAATAAAGCATTTTTTTCACTGCATTCTAGTTGTGGTTTGTCCAAACTCA
TCAATGTATCTTATCATGTCTGGATCTGATCACTGCTTGAGCCTAGGAGATCCGAACCAGATAAGTGAAA
TCTAGTTCCAAACTATTTTGTCATTTTTAATTTTCGTATTAGCTTACGACGCTACACCCAGTTCCCATCT
ATTTTGTCACTCTTCCCTAAATAATCCTTAAAAACTCCATTTCCACCCCTCCCAGTTCCCAACTATTTTG
TCCGCCCACAGCGGGGCATTTTTCTTCCTGTTATGTTTTTAATCAAACATCCTGCCAACTCCATGTGACA
AACCGTCATCTTCGGCTACTTTTTCTCTGTCACAGAATGAAAATTTTTCTGTCATCTCTTCGTTATTAAT
GTTTGTAATTGACTGAATATCAACGCTTATTTGCAGCCTGAATGGCGAATGGG
[124 nt withheld, positions 2574-2697]
C
[91 nt withheld, positions 2699-2789]
A
[49 nt withheld, positions 2791-2839]
CCTTTGACGTTGGAGTCCACGTTCTT
[37 nt withheld, positions 2866-2902]
ACCCTATCTCGGTCTATTCTTTTGATTTATAAGGGATTTTGCCGATTTCGGCCTATTGGTTAAAAAATGA
GCTGATTTAACAAAAATTTAACGCGAATTTTAACAAAATATTAACGCTTACAATTTAGGTGGCACTTTTC
GGGGAAATGTGCGCGGAACCCCTATTTGTTTATTTTTCTAAATACATTCAAATATGTATCCGCTCATGAG
ACAATAACCCTGATAAATGCTTCAATAATATTGAAAAAGGAAGAGTATGAGTATTCAACATTTCCGTGTC
GCCCTTATTCCCTTTTTTGCGGCATTTTGCCTTCCTGTTTTTGCTCACCCAGAAACGCTGGTGAAAGTAA
AAGATGCTGAAGATCAGTTGGGTGCACGAGTGGGTTACATCGAACTGGATCTCAACAGCGGTAAGATCCT
TGAGAGTTTTCGCCCCGAAGAACGTTTTCCAATGATGAGCACTTTTAAAGTTCTGCTATGTGGCGCGGTA
TTATCCCGTATTGACGCCGGGCAAGAGCAACTCGGTCGCCGCATACACTATTCTCAGAATGACTTGGTTG
AGTACTCACCAGTCACAGAAAAGCATCTTACGGATGGCATGACAGTAAGAGAATTATGCAGTGCTGCCAT
AACCATGAGTGATAACACTGCGGCCAACTTACTTCTGACAACGATCGGAGGACCGAAGGAGCTAACCGCT
TTTTTGCACAACATGGGGGATCATGTAACTCGCCTTGATCGTTGGGAACCGGAGCTGAATGAAGCCATAC
CAAACGACGAGCGTGACACCACGATGCCTGTAGCAATGGCAACAACGTTGCGCAAACTATTAACTGGCGA
ACTACTTACTCTAGCTTCCCGGCAACAATTAATAGACTGGATGGAGGCGGATAAAGTTGCAGGACCACTT
CTGCGCTCGGCCCTTCCGGCTGGCTGGTTTATTGCTGATAAATCTGGAGCCGGTGAGCGTGGGTCTCGCG
GTATCATTGCAGCACTGGGGCCAGATGGTAAGCCCTCCCGTATCGTAGTTATCTACACGACGGGGAGTCA
GGCAACTATGGATGAACGAAATAGACAGATCGCTGAGATAGGTGCCTCACTGATTAAGCATTGGTAACTG
TCAGACCAAGTTTACTCATATATACTTTAGATTGATTTAAAACTTCATTTTTAATTTAAAAGGATCTAGG
TGAAGATCCTTTTTGATAATCTCATGACCAAAATCCCTTAACGTGAGTTTTCGTTCCACTGAGCGTCAGA
CCCCGTAGAAAAGATCAAAGGATCTTCTTGAGATCCTTTTTTTCTGCGCGTAATCTGCTGCTTGCAAACA
AAAAAACCACCGCTACCAGCGGTGGTTTGTTTGCCGGATCAAGAGCTACCAACTCTTTTTCCGAAGGTAA
CTGGCTTCAGCAGAGCGCAGATACCAAATACTGTTCTTCTAGTGTAGCCGTAGTTAGGCCACCACTTCAA
GAACTCTGTAGCACCGCCTACATACCTCGCTCTGCTAATCCTGTTACCAGTGGCTGCTGCCAGTGGCGAT
AAGTCGTGTCTTACCGGGTTGGACTCAAGACGATAGTTACCGGATAAGGCGCAGCGGTCGGGCTGAACGG
GGGGTTCGTGCACACAGCCCAGCTTGGAGCGAACGACCTACACCGAACTGAGATACCTACAGCGTGAGCT
ATGAGAAAGCGCCACGCTTCCCGAAGGGAGAAAGGCGGACAGGTATCCGGTAAGCGGCAGGGTCGGAACA
GGAGAGCGCACGAGGGAGCTTCCAGGGGGAAACGCCTGGTATCTTTATAGTCCTGTCGGGTTTCGCCACC
TCTGACTTGAGCGTCGATTTTTGTGATGCTCGTCAGGGGGGCGGAGCCTATGGAAAAACGCCAGCAACGC
GGCCTTTTTACGGTTCCTGGCCTTTTGCTGGCCTTTTGCTCACATGTTCTTTCCTGCGTTATCCCCTGAT
TCTGTGGATAACCGTATTACCGCCTTTGAGTGAGCTGATACCGCTCGCCGCAGCCGAACGACCGAGCGCA
GCGAGTCAGTGAGCGAGGAAGCGGAAGAGCGCCTGATGCGGTATTTTCTCCTTACGCATCTGTGCGGTAT
TTCACACCGCATAGACCAGCCGCGTAACCTGGCAAAATCGGTTACGGTTGAGTAATAAATGGATGCCCTG
CGTAAGCGGGTGTGGGCGGACAATAAAGTCTTAAACTGAACAAAATAGATCTAAACTATGACAATAAAGT
CTTAAACTAGACAGAATAGTTGTAAACTGAAATCAGTCCAGTTATGCTGTGAAAAAGCATACTGGACTTT
TGTTATGGCTAAAGCAAACTCTTCATTTTCTGAAGTGCAAATTGCCCGTCGTATTAAAGAGGGGCGTGGC
CAAGGGCATGGTAAAGACTATATTCGCGGCGTTGTGACAATTTACCGAACAACTCCGCGGCCGGGAAGCC
GATCTCGGCTTGAACGAATTGTTAGGTGGCGGTACTTGGGTCGATATCAAAGTGCATCACTTCTTCCCGT
ATGCCCAACTTTGTATAGAGAGCCACTGCGGGATCGTCACCGTAATCTGCTTGCACGTAGATCACATAAG
CACCAAGCGCGTTGGCCTCATGCTTGAGGAGATTGATGAGCGCGGTGGCAATGCCCTGCCTCCGGTGCTC
GCCGGAGACTGCGAGATCATAGATATAGATCTCACTACGCGGCTGCTCAAACTTGGGCAGAACGTAAGCC
GCGAGAGCGCCAACAACCGCTTCTTGGTCGAAGGCAGCAAGCGCGATGAATGTCTTACTACGGAGCAAGT
TCCCGAGGTAATCGGAGTCCGGCTGATGTTGGGAGTAGGTGGCTACGTCTCCGAACTCACGACCGAAAAG
ATCAAGAGCAGCCCGCATGGATTTGACTTGGTCAGGGCCGAGCCTACATGTGCGAATGATGCCCATACTT
GAGCCACCTAACTTTGTTTTAGGGCGACTGCCCTGCTGCGTAACATCGTTGCTGCTCCATAACATCAAAC
ATCGACCCACGGCGTAACGCGCTTGCTGCTTGGATGCCCGAGGCATAGACTGTACAAAAAAACAGTCATA
ACAAGCCATGAAAACCGCCACTGCGCCGTTACCACCGCTGCGTTCGGTCAAGGTTCTGGACCAGTTGCGT
GAGCGCATACGCTACTTGCATTACAGTTTACGAACCGAACAGGCTTATGTCAACTGGGTTCGTGCCTTCA
TCCGTTTCCACGGTGTGCGTCACCCGGCAACCTTGGGCAGCAGCGAAGTCGAGGCATTTCTGTCCTGGCT
GGCGAACGAGCGCAAGGTTTCGGTCTCCACGCATCGTCAGGCATTGGCGGCCTTGCTGTTCTTCTACGGC
AAGGTGCTGTGCACGGATCTGCCCTTGCTTCAGGAGATCGGTAGACCTCGGCCGTCGCGGCGCTTGCCGG
TGGTGCTGACCCCGGATGAAGTGGTTCGCATCCTCGGTTTTCTGGAAGGCGAGCATCGTTTGTTCGCCCA
GGACTCTAGCTATAGTTCTAGTGGTTGGCTACTCGAGATCCCGGGTGATCAAGTCTTCGTCGAGTGATTG
TAAATAAAATGTAATTTACAGTATAGTATTTTAATTAATATACAAATGATTTGATAATAATTCTTATTTA
ACTATAATATATTGTGTTGGGTTGAATTAAAGGTCCGTATACTCCGGAATATTAATAG
